>Addgene plasmid #153898 | pGBW-m4252984 | addgene full sequence | sequence record 300439 | Ginkgo NGS Result
GATGGATGTGTGTTGGTTTTTTGTGTGTGTAACGCAACGATTGATAGCATAACCCCTTGGGGCCTCTAAA
CGGGTCTTGAGGGGTTTTTTGAATTGAGAGGTAGCTGAAGCTGCTGTTATGACCACTAGAGGGAAGAAGA
TACCTGTGGAGCTAATGGTCCAAGATGTCGGGAGCCGCGATCGCTGCCAAAAAGGTAAGCTGACGATAGC
TGACGAGATTCGATGCCCGACGAGCAAATGAGCGCCACGGCTGTTCGCGTAAGCTCGAAACGACGGAGAT
TCGATAGAGCCAGAGTCGAGTTTAAACGATTCGGGATCTTAAGGATAAATTTCTGGTAAGGAGGACACGT
ATGGAAGTGGGCAAGTTGGGGAAGCCGTATCCGTTGCTGAATCTGGCATATGTGGGAGTATAAGACGCGC
AGCGTCGCATCAGGCATTTTTTTCTGCGCCAATGCACCTAGAATCGGTTACCAATGCTTAATCAGTGAGG
CACCTATCTCAGCGATCTGTCTATTTCGTTCATCCATAGTTGCCTGACTCCCCGTCGTGTAGATAACTAC
GATACGGGAGGGCTTACCATCTGGCCCCAGTGCTGCAATGATACCGCGAGACCCACGCTCACCGGCTCCA
GATTTATCAGCAATAAACCAGCCAGCCGGAAGGGCCGAGCGCAGAAGTGGTCCTGCAACTTTATCCGCCT
CCATCCAGTCTATCAACTGTTGCCGGGAAGCTAGAGTAAGTAGTTCGCCAGTTAATAGTTTACGCAAGGT
TGTTGCCATTGCTACAGGCATCGTGGTGTCACGCTCGTCGTTTGGTATGGCTTCATTCAGCTCCGGTTCC
CAACGATCAAGGCGAGTTACATGATCCCCCATGTTGTGCAAAAAAGCGGTTAGCTCCTTCGGTCCTCCAA
TCGTTGTCAGAAGTAAGTTGGCCGCAGTGTTATCACTCATGGTTATGGCAGCACTGCATAATTCTCTTAC
TGTCATGCCATCCGTAAGATGCTTTTCTGTGACTGGTGAATACTCAACCAAGTCATTCTGAGAATAGTGT
ATGCGGCGACCGAGTTGCTCTTGCCCGGCGTCAATACGGGATAATACCGCGCCACATAGCAGAACTTTAA
AAGTGCTCATCATTGGAAAGCGTTCTTCGGGGCGAAAACTCTCAAGGATCTTACCGCTGTTGAGATCCAG
TTCGATGTAACCCACTCGCGCACCCAACTGATCTTCAGCATCTTTTACTTTCACCAGCGTTTCTGGGTGA
GCAAAAACAGGAAGGCAAAATGCCGCAAAAAAGGGAATAAGGGCGACACGGAAATGTTGAATACTCATGC
GAAAGCCTCCTGCTGATCCTGTCTCTTGATAGATGTTTGCAAAAGCTAGGACTCGATTATACGTTGACCG
ATCAGACTATCAATATCTAGGTTTAAACAGATCGGTACGCTGCCGTGACCAGGCTTGAGTACAATATCTG
ACGATTGGACTTCCTGGGTCCCAAGCTGGATTCCGACTGGCTGACTGCCAAGCAACGATATGGATCGTCG
AGACTCGCACTGAGAGGATCGTTCTCGGTACACCAGGCGCGCCTAGCGTTACACACACAAAAAACCAACA
CACATCCATCTTCGATGGATAGCGATTTTATTATCTAAGACTAGGCTTACATACTAGCTTATTCCTTTGC
CCTCGGACGAGTGCTGGGGCGTCGGTTTCCACTATCGGCGAGTACTTCTACACAGCCATCGGTCCAGACG
GCGGCGCTTCTGCGGGCGATTTGTGTACGCCCGACAGTCCCGGCTCCGGATCGGACGATTGCGTCGCATC
GACCCTGCGCCCAAGCTGCATCATCGAAATTGCCGTCAACCAAGCTCTGATAGAGTTGGTCAAGACCAAT
GCGGAGCATATACGCCCGGAGCCGGGGCGATCCTGCAAGCTCCGGATGCCTCCGCTCGAAGTAGCGCGTC
TGCTGCTCCATACAAGCCAACCACGGCCTCCAGAAGAAGATGTTGGCGACCTCGTATTGGGAATCCCCGA
ACATCGCCTCGCTCCAGTCAATGACCGCTGTTATGCGGCCATTGTCCGTCAGGACATTGTTGGAGCCGAA
ATCCGCGTGCACGAGGTGCCGGACTTCGGGGCAGTCCTCGGCCCAAAGCATCAGCTCATCGAGAGCCTGC
GCGACGGACGCACTGACGGTGTCGTCCATCACAGTTTGCCAGTGATACACATGGGGATCAGCAATCGCGC
ATATGAAATCACGCCATGTAGTGTATTGACCGATTCCTTGCGGTCCGAATGGGCCGAACCCGCTCGTCTG
GCTAAGATCGGCGGCAGCGATGGCATCCATTGCCTCCGCGACCGGCTGCAGAACAGCGGGCAGTTCGGTT
TCAGGCAGGTCTTGCAACGTGACACCCTGTGCACGGCGGGAGATGCAATAGGTCAGGCTCTCGCTGAACT
CCCCAATGTCAAGCACTTCCGGAATCGGGAGCGCGGCGGATGCAAAGTGCCGATAAACATAACGATCTTT
GTAGAAACCATCGGCGCAGCTATTTACCCGCAGGACATATCCACGCCCTCCTACATCGAAGCTGAAAGCA
CGAGATTCTTCGCCCTCCGAGAGCTGCATCAGGTCGGAGACGCTGTCGAACTTTTCGATCAGAAACTTCT
CGACAGACGTCGCGGTGAGTTCAGGCTTTTTACCCATGTTGTCTAACAAAAAAGCCAAAAACGGCCAGAA
TTTAGCGGACAATTTACAAGTCTAACACTGAAAATTACATATTGACCCAAATGATTACATTTCAAAAGGT
GCCTAAAAAACTTCACAAAACACACTCGCCAACCCCGAGCGCATAGTTCAAAACCGGAGCTTCAGCTACT
TAAGAAGATAGGTACATAAAACCGACCAAAGAAACTGACGCCTCACTTATCCCTCCCCTCACCAGAGGTC
CGGCGCCTGTCGATTCAGGAGAGCCTACCCTAGGCCCGAACCCTGCGTCCTGCGACGGAGAAAAGCCTAC
CGCACACCTACCGGCTGGTGGCCCCACCCTGCATTATAAGCCAACAGAACGGGTGACGTCACGACACGAC
GAGGGCGCGCGCTCCCAAAGGTACGGGTGCACTGCCCAACGGCACCGCCATAACTGCCGCCCCCGCAACA
GACGACAAACCGAGTTCTCCAGTCAGTGACAAACTTCACGTCAGGGTCCCCAGATGGTGCCCAGCCCATC
TCACCCGAATAAGAGCTTTCCCGCATTAGCGAAGGGCTCAAGACCTTGGGTTCTTGCCGCCCACCATGCC
CCCCACCTTGTTTCAACGACCTCACAGCCCGCCTCACAAGCGTCTTCCATTCAAGACTCGGGAACAGCCG
CCATTTTGCTGCGCTCCCCCCAACCCCCAGTTCAGGGCAACCTTGCTCGCGGACCCAGACTACAGCCCTT
GGCGGTCTCTCCACACGCTTCCGTCCCACCGAGCGGCCCGGCGGCCACGAAAGCCCCGGCCAGCCCAGCA
GCCCGCTACTCACCAAGTGACGATCACAGCGATCCACAAACAAGAACCGCGACCCAAATCCCGGCTGCGA
CGGAACTAGCTGTGCCACACCCGGCGCGTCCTTATATAATCATCGGCGTTCACCGCCCCACGGAGATCCC
TCCGCAGAATCGCCGAGAAGGGACTACTTTTCCTCGCCTGTTCCGCTCTCTGGAAAGAAAACCAGTGCCC
TAGAGTCACCCAAGTCCCGTCCTAAAATGTCCTTCTGCTGATACTGGGGTTCTAAGGCCGAGTCTTATGA
GCAGCGGGCCGCTGTCCTGAGCGTCCGGGCGGAAGGATCAGGACGCTCCTGCGCCCTTCGTCTGACGTGG
CAGCGCTCGCCGTGACGAGGGGGGCGCCCGCGGGAGGCGCCAAAACCCGGCGCGGAGGCCAGGCGCGCCC
CGATTTCGATATTCCTCGGATCTCGGATAGATCGGGATTGAGGATGTAGGTTGAACTTCTCTCGGGTGAT
CCCGATCTCGGATATTCGGGATTGGAGTAATACCTGGCGATAGGCGCTGCCAAGCAATAGCCAAGGCGCA
AGGCCGGCCAAGAGACTTGCGATAGTTCGTTCGAGAGGTAGCCTGCAAGATGGATCGGACGAAAGGTTTG
AAGATTTTCCGACGAGGGCCTTGGAGAGTTCGGAAATTTAAATGCAACTATGGATGAACGAAATAGACAG
ATCGCTGAGATAGGTGCCTCACTGATTAAGCATTGGTAACTGTCAGACCAAGTTTACTCATATATACTTT
AGATTGATTTAAAACTTCATTTTTAATTTAAAAGGATCTAGGTGAAGATCCTTTTTGATAATCTCATGAC
CAAAATCCCTTAACGTGAGTTTTCGTTCCACTGAGCGTCAGACCCCGTAGAAAAGATCAAAGGATCTTCT
TGAGATCCTTTTTTTCTGCGCGTAATCTGCTGCTTGCAAACAAAAAAACCACCGCTACCAGCGGTGGTTT
GTTTGCCGGATCAAGAGCTACCAACTCTTTTTCCGAAGGTAACTGGCTTCAGCAGAGCGCAGATACCAAA
TACTGTTCTTCTAGTGTAGCCGTAGTTAGGCCACCACTTCAAGAACTCTGTAGCACCGCCTACATACCTC
GCTCTGCTAATCCTGTTACCAGTGGCTGCTGCCAGTGGCGATAAGTCGTGTCTTACCGGGTTGGACTCAA
GACGATAGTTACCGGATAAGGCGCAGCGGTCGGGCTGAACGGGGGGTTCGTGCACACAGCCCAGCTTGGA
GCGAACGACCTACACCGAACTGAGATACCTACAGCGTGAGCTATGAGAAAGCGCCACGCTTCCCGAAGGG
AGAAAGGCGGACAGGTATCCGGTAAGCGGCAGGGTCGGAACAGGAGAGCGCACGAGGGAGCTTCCAGGGG
GAAACGCCTGGTATCTTTATAGTCCTGTCGGGTTTCGCCACCTCTGACTTGAGCGTCGATTTTTGTGATG
CTCGTCAGGGGGGCGGAGCCTATGGAAAAACGCCAGCAACGCGGCCTTTTTACGGTTCCTGGCCTTTTGC
TGGCCTTTTGCTCACATGATTTAAATGAAACTCGTAATCGGAGAACGGGTGCAATAGCAAGGACCAGATC
GAACTTGACTGACGCAATTCTGAGCGTAGTCGAAACCCAGACAAGTCGATCTCGCCAAGTAGCTGACTTG
ACTGGTTAATTAAGTTTCGATAGCCCAAGGTAACCAATGAGATTAGGGAGGGAAGAAAGTTTGATGAACT
ACTTCTGACCCCTAGTGGTGTCCAGAAAAGACCATTAAAGGAATGTCTTGATCGAAATCGAGAGATCGCC
TGCAGGATAGCTGACGACCTTAAGGATAAATTTCTGGTAAGGAGGACACGTATGGAAGTGGGCAAGTTGG
GGAAGCCGTATCCGTTGCTGAATCTGGCATATGTGGGAGTATAAGACGCGCAGCGTCGCATCAGGCATTT
TTTTCTGCGCCAATGCCGGTAGATAGCAATCCGGCCCGAGGGGCACAAAAAACCCCTCAAGACCCGTTTA
GAGGCCCCAAGGGGTTATGCTACGATACCGATAGAGATGGGCCAATACCACATTTGTAGAGGTTTTACTT
GCTTTAAAAAACCTCCCACACCTCCCCCTGAACCTGAAACATAAAATGAATGCAATTGTTGTTGTTAACT
TGTTTATTGCAGCTTATAATGGTTACAAATAAAGCAATAGCATCACAAATTTCACAAATAAAGCATTTTT
TTCACTGCATTCTAGTTGTGGTTTGTCCAAACTCATCAATGTATCTTATCATGTCTGTGAGCTGAAGGTA
CGCTGTATCTCAGTCAGTCAAGCTAGCAGAGGCCTGCGGATCCTTAGACCAGAAGATCAGGAACTCTAGA
AGAATTCAGATTTTTAACACGAGAGTAAACGTAAAAAGAAGGTTTTACAAGACTCACGTTAACAATATTG
CAGCAGTACGCACACAATCGAAGCGCAGTAAGGATGGCTAGTGTAACTAGCAAGAATACCACGAAAGCAA
GAAAAAGAAGTACGCTATTAACTATTAACGTACCTGTCTCTTCCGAAACGAATGAGTACATGGTGGCGGC
CGCTGGCGGGTGTGTCGAGTGGATGGTAGGATCGACAAAGATCTGATCTGACGGTTCACTAAACCAGCTC
TGCTTATATAGACCTCCCACCGTACACGCCTACCGCCCATTTGCGTCAATGGGGCGGAGTTGTTACGACA
TTTTGGAAAGTCCCGTTGATTTTGGTGCCAAAACAAACTCCCATTGACGTCAATGGGGTGGAGACTTGGA
AATCCCCGTGAGTCAAACCGCTATCCACGCCCATTGATGTACTGCCAAAACCGCATCAGCATGGTAATAG
CGATGACTAATACGTAGATGTACTGCCAAGTAGGAAAGTCCCATAAGGTCATGTACTGGGCATAATGCCA
GGCGGGCCATTTACCGTCATTGACGTCAATAGGGGGCGTACTTGGCATATGATACACTTGATGTACTGCC
AAGTGGGCAGTTTACCGTAAATACTCCACCCATTGACGTCAATGGAAAGTCCCTATTGGCGTTACTATGG
GAACATACGTCATTATTGACGTCAATGGGCGGGGGTCGTTGGGCGGTCAGCCAGGCGGGCCATTTACCGT
AAGTTATGTAACGCGGAACTCCATATATGGGCTATGAACTAATGACCCCGTAATTGATTACTAGATCTGG
CTACACTCGATCAGCAGTTAGATAATAAAATCGCTATCCATCGAA
Features (pLannotate 1.2.2; 19 found; start..end, strand, type, name):
     45..91      +  terminator     T7 terminator: transcription terminator for bacteriophage T7 RNA polymerase
     96..167     -  misc_feature   5' β-globin insulator: insulator upstream of the human β-globin locus (Farrell et al., 2002)
    319..455     -  terminator     rrnG terminator: transcription terminator from the E. coli ribosomal RNA rrnG operon (Albrechtsen et al., 1991)
    468..1328    -  CDS            AmpR: β-lactamase; bla; confers resistance to ampicillin, carbenicillin, and related antibiotics
   1594..1642    -  polyA_signal   poly(A) signal: synthetic polyadenylation signal
   1670..2691    -  CDS            HygR (fragment): hygromycin B phosphotransferase confers resistance to hygromycin
   2701..3910    -  promoter       UbC promoter: human ubiquitin C promoter
   4174..4238    +  CDS            bla(M) (fragment): β-lactamase lacking the signal sequence; bla(M); allows cytosolic expression of β-lactamase
   4410..4998    +  rep_origin     ori: high-copy-number ColE1/pMB1/pBR322/pUC origin of replication
   5224..5295    -  misc_feature   3' β-globin insulator: insulator downstream of the human β-globin locus (Farrell et al., 2002)
   5340..5476    -  terminator     rrnG terminator: transcription terminator from the E. coli ribosomal RNA rrnG operon (Albrechtsen et al., 1991)
   5506..5552    -  terminator     T7 terminator: transcription terminator for bacteriophage T7 RNA polymerase
   5575..5644    +  CDS            large T antigen (fragment): large T antigen from SV40 (simian virus 40)
   5667..5788    +  polyA_signal   SV40 poly(A) signal: SV40 polyadenylation signal
   5857..6081    -  CDS            E: VEMP_SARS2 - Experimental evidence at protein level: Swiss-Prot protein existence level 1. Plays a central role in virus morphogenesis and assembly. Acts as a viroporin and self-assembles in host membranes forming pentameric protein-lipid pores that allow ion transport. Also plays a role in the induction of apoptosis (By similarity). Regulates the localization of S protein at cis-Golgi, the place of virus budding (PubMed:33229438). May act by slowing down the cell secretory pathway (PubMed:33229438). May interfere with tight-junction stability by interacting with host MPP5. This would result i
   6156..6207    -  promoter       CMVd2 promoter: truncated human cytomegalovirus (CMV) immediate early promoter that yields moderately reduced expression relative to the full-length promoter
   6270..6287    +  promoter       CMV promoter (fragment): human cytomegalovirus (CMV) immediate early promoter
   6360..6663    -  enhancer       CMV enhancer: human cytomegalovirus immediate early enhancer
   6744..27      +  polyA_signal   poly(A) signal (across the origin): synthetic polyadenylation signal
