[The description below was written by a language model from this plasmid's Addgene catalogue record and pLannotate feature annotations shown in this document.]
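Description:
pGBW-m4252984 is a mammalian expression plasmid carrying the wild-type envelope (E) gene of SARS-CoV-2, built on a pTwist_CMV_Hygro_6 backbone from which an AarI site was removed. It is propagated in E. coli as a high-copy plasmid through a ColE1/pUC-type origin and selected with ampicillin via a β-lactamase (AmpR) gene. The sequenced record is about 6.8 kb, consistent with a roughly 6.5 kb backbone plus the small insert.

The E coding sequence, annotated on the minus strand, lies downstream of the human cytomegalovirus immediate early enhancer and promoter elements in the same orientation, giving strong constitutive transcription in mammalian cells. An SV40 polyadenylation signal sits immediately past the end of the E reading frame, where it would be expected to terminate that transcript, although the automated annotation assigns it to the opposite strand. No epitope tag or reporter is annotated or recorded, so the protein appears to be expressed untagged. A second mammalian cassette uses the human ubiquitin C promoter to drive hygromycin B phosphotransferase, followed by a synthetic poly(A) signal, allowing hygromycin selection of stably transfected cells. The backbone also contains β-globin insulator fragments and bacterial rrnG and T7 terminators flanking the functional units, which presumably limit transcriptional read-through and interference between cassettes. Short fragments annotated as large T antigen and bla(M) are probably incidental matches within the backbone rather than functional genes.

The E protein is a small viroporin involved in virion morphogenesis and assembly. The plasmid is suited to transient or stable expression of E in mammalian cells, for example to study its localisation, ion channel activity or host interactions, though the record gives no specific application beyond mammalian expression.
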