Addgene plasmid #153898: pGBW-m4252984
Purpose: Mammalian expression plasmid for SARS-CoV-2 SARS-CoV-2 E (envelope)
Depositing lab: Ginkgo Bioworks & Benjie Chen. Depositing organization: Ginkgo Bioworks.
Backbone
  Vector backbone: pTwist_CMV_Hygro_6 with AarI site removed
  Backbone size w/o insert (bp): 6525
  Vector type: Mammalian Expression
  Selectable markers: Hygromycin
Growth in bacteria
  Bacterial resistance: Ampicillin, 100 μg/mL
  Growth temperature: 37°C
  Growth strain: DH5alpha
  Copy number: High Copy
Gene/Insert
  Gene/Insert name: SARS-CoV-2 SARS-CoV-2 E (envelope) (alt names: envelope protein; E protein)
  Species: Severe acute respiratory syndrome coronavirus 2
  Insert size (bp): 221
  Mutation: wt
  Entrez Gene: E (a.k.a. GU280_gp04)
  Promoter: CMV
  Cloning method: Unknown
Resource information
  A portion of this plasmid was derived from a plasmid made by: GinkgoBioworks
Depositor comments: NCBI reference sequence: 43740570
How to cite: pGBW-m4252984 was a gift from Ginkgo Bioworks & Benjie Chen (Addgene plasmid # 153898 ; http://n2t.net/addgene:153898 ; RRID:Addgene_153898)
